>Addgene plasmid #51256 | pEF5/FRT/DEST-3xHA/mGli2 Pc-gE | addgene partial sequence | sequence record 79307 | T7 5'-TAATACGACTCACTATAGGG-3'
ACCGAGCTCGGATCCACTAGTCCAGTGTGGTGGAATTCTGCAGATATCAACAAGTTTGTACAAAAAAGCA
GGCTGGCGCCGGAACCAATTCAGTCGACATGTACCCATACGATGTTCCAGATTACGCTTATCCTTATGAC
GTACCTGACTATGCATACCCTTATGATGTACCAGACTACGCTGGCGCGGTACCAAGCGGAGGAAGCGAGA
ATCTTTATTTTCAGGGCACTGGAGGAACGAGTCGACAAATGGAGACTTCTGCCCCAGCCCCTGCACTGGA
GAAGAAAGAAGCCAAGAGTGGTCTCTTGGAGGACAGCAGCTTCCCCGACCCAGGGAAAAAGGCCTGTCCT
CTGGCGGTGGCCGCAGCTGTAGCCGCCCACGGAGTTCCTCAGCAGCTCCTGCCGGCTTTCCACGCGCCTT
TGCCGATTGACATGAGACACCAGGAGGGAAGGTACCATTATGACCCTCACTCTGTCCACAGTGTACACGG
GCCTCCCACCCTAAGTGGCAGCCCTGTCATCTCAGATATCTCCTTGATACGACTTTCTCCACACCCTGCT
GGCCCTGGAGAGTCACCCTTCAGCGCCCACCACCCCTACGTGAACCCCCATATGGAGCACTACCTCCGGT
CTGTGCACAGCAGCCCCACACTCTCAATGATCTCTGCCGCCAGGGGCCTCAGCCCTGCTGATGTGGCCCA
CGAACATCTGAAAGAGAGGGGACTCTTTAGCCTCGCAGCCCCAGGCACCAACCCTTCAGACTATTACCAC
CAGATGACCCTCATGGCAAGCCACCCCACCCCTTATGGGGACCTTCTAATGCAGAGCGGG
