>Addgene plasmid #51256 | pEF5/FRT/DEST-3xHA/mGli2 Pc-gE | addgene partial sequence | sequence record 80053 | mGli2-F1 5'-ACTTTCTCCACACCCTGCTG-3'
ACCCCCATATGGAGCACTACCTCCGGTCTGTGCACAGCAGCCCCACACTCTCAATGATCTCTGCCGCCAG
GGGCCTCAGCCCTGCTGATGTGGCCCACGAACATCTGAAAGAGAGGGGACTCTTTAGCCTCGCAGCCCCA
GGCACCAACCCTTCAGACTATTACCACCAGATGACCCTCATGGCAAGCCACCCCACCCCTTATGGGGACC
TTCTAATGCAGAGCGGGGGTGCTGCTAGCGCACCCCATCTCCATGACTACCTCAACCCTGTGGATGCATC
ACGATTCTCTGAACCACGTGTGGAACCACGACTGGAACGCAAGCGGGCTCTGGAAATCTCCCCGCTCTCA
GATGCCAGCCTCGACCTACAACGCATGATTCGGACCGAACCCAACTCGCTGGTAGCTTACATCAACAACT
CCAGGAGCAGCTCAGCAGCCAGTGGCTCTTATGGACATCTGTCTGCTGGTGCCCTCAGCCCAGCCTTCAC
TTTTCCCCACCCCATCAATCCTGTGGCCTACCAGCAGATCCTGAGCCAGCAGCGGGGCCTGGGCTCAGCC
TTTGGACACACACCACCCCTGATCCAGCCTTCACCCACCTTCTTGGCCCAGCAGCCCATGACTCTCACCT
CCATCAGCACCATGCCTACCCAACTCAGCAGCAGTAGCAGCAACTGTCTAAATGATGCCAACCAGAACAA
GCAGAACAGCGAGTCAGCTGTGAGCAGCACCGTGAACCCCATCACCATTCATAAGCGGAGCAAGGTCAAG
ACTGAGGCTGAGGGCCTGCGTCCAGCATCCCCGCTTGGACTGACACAGGA
