[The description below was written by a language model from this plasmid's Addgene catalogue record.]
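Description:
pEF5/FRT/DEST-3xHA/mGli2 Pc-gE is a mammalian expression plasmid built on the Invitrogen pEF5-FRT-DEST backbone, a Gateway destination vector designed for the Flp-In system. It is maintained in E. coli as a high-copy plasmid under ampicillin selection. In mammalian cells, the FRT site in this type of backbone allows Flp recombinase-mediated integration into a host line that already carries a genomic FRT landing site. Integrants are selected with hygromycin, the recorded mammalian marker. This strategy generally yields isogenic stable lines with a single, defined integration locus, so that different variants of a protein can be compared at similar expression levels.

The insert, introduced by Gateway recombination, is mouse Gli2, a transcription factor that acts as an effector of Hedgehog signalling, expressed from the EF1a promoter. The protein carries an N-terminal 3xHA epitope tag followed by a TEV protease cleavage site, which permits detection or immunoprecipitation with anti-HA reagents and, in principle, proteolytic removal of the tag. In this variant, the residues at positions 216, 220, 224, 230 and 248 are changed to glutamate. Such acidic substitutions are commonly used to mimic constitutive phosphorylation, and the associated publication concerns control of Gli protein activity by multisite phosphorylation in vertebrate Hedgehog signalling. The construct is therefore suited to testing how the modification state of this cluster of sites affects Gli2 function, most likely alongside wild-type and other mutant versions. No feature table was supplied, so further details of the vector's elements are not documented here.
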