Addgene plasmid #51256: pEF5/FRT/DEST-3xHA/mGli2 Pc-gE
Purpose: Encodes N-3xHA-TEV-mouseGli2-C; amino acids 216,220,224,230,248 mutated to Glu
Depositing lab: Rajat Rohatgi. Depositing organization: Stanford University. Publication: Gli Protein Activity Is Controlled by Multisite Phosphorylation in Vertebrate Hedgehog Signaling. Niewiadomski P, Kong JH, Ahrends R, Ma Y, Humke EW, Khan S, Teruel MN, Novitch BG, Rohatgi R. Cell Rep. 2013 Dec 24. pii: S2211-1247(13)00733-X. doi: 10.1016/j.celrep.2013.12.003. PubMed 24373970.
Backbone
  Vector backbone: pEF5-FRT-DEST
  Backbone manufacturer: Invitrogen
  Vector type: Mammalian Expression ; Flpin system
  Selectable markers: Hygromycin
Growth in bacteria
  Bacterial resistance: Ampicillin, 100 μg/mL
  Growth temperature: 37°C
  Growth strain: DH5alpha
  Copy number: High Copy
Gene/Insert
  Gene/Insert name: Gli2
  Species: M. musculus (mouse)
  Mutation: amino acids 216,220,224,230,248 mutated to Glu
  Entrez Gene: Gli2
  Promoter: EF1a
  Tag / fusion protein: 3xHA-TEV (N terminal on insert)
  Cloning method: Gateway Cloning
  Sequencing primers: 5′ T7
Terms and licenses: Academic/Nonprofit Terms; Industry Terms: Not Available to Industry
How to cite: pEF5/FRT/DEST-3xHA/mGli2 Pc-gE was a gift from Rajat Rohatgi (Addgene plasmid # 51256 ; http://n2t.net/addgene:51256 ; RRID:Addgene_51256)
